>Addgene plasmid #114821 | RLK X023_pECIA14 | addgene full sequence | sequence record 270426 | Addgene NGS Result
GTAAAACGACGGCCAGTGAATTAATTCGTTGCAGGACAGGATGTGGTGCCCGATGTGACTAGCTCTTTGC
TGCAGGCCGTCCTATCCTCTGGTTCCGATAAGAGACCCAGAACTCCGGCCCCCCACCGCCCACCGCCACC
CCCATACATATGTGGTACGCAAGTAAGAGTGCCTGCGCATGCCCCATGTGCCCCACCAAGAGCTTTGCAT
CCCATACAAGTCCCCAAAGTGGAGAACCGAACCAATTCTTCGCGGGCAGAACAAAAGCTTCTGCACACGT
CTCCACTCGAATTTGGAGCCGGCCGGCGTGTGCAAAAGAGGTGAATCGAACGAAAGACCCGTGTGTAAAG
CCGCGTTTCCAAAATGTATAAAACCGAGAGCATCTGGCCAATGTGCATCAGTTGTGGTCAGCAGCAAAAT
CAAGTGAATCATCTCAGTGCAACTAAAGGGGGGATCCGATCTCAATATGAAGTTATGCATATTACTGGCC
GTCGTGGCCTTTGTTGGCCTCTCGCTCGGGACCACAGACGGTGTTCTTCTTCTCTCTTTCCGTTACTCAA
TCGTTGACGATCCTCTTTACGTTTTTCGGAGCTGGAGATTCGACGACGAGACTCCTTGCTCTTGGCGTGG
TGTCACGTGCGATGCATCTTCCCGGCACGTGACTGTTCTGTCACTTCCAAGCTCGAACCTTACCGGCACA
CTACCTTCAAATTTGGGTTCACTCAATTCACTTCAAAGACTTGATCTTTCCAACAATTCCATCAATGGGT
CTTTCCCGGTTTCGCTTCTCAACGCGACGGAGCTTCGATTTCTTGATCTGTCCGATAATCACATCTCCGG
TGCACTACCGGCGAGTTTTGGCGCGCTTTCGAACCTCCAAGTGTTGAATCTCTCCGATAATTCCTTCGTC
GGCGAATTACCGAACACATTAGGATGGAACCGGAACTTAACGGAGATTTCACTTCAGAAAAACTATTTAT
CCGGCGGGATTCCGGGAGGTTTTAAGTCGACGGAGTATCTTGATCTCTCGTCAAATTTGATCAAAGGCTC
GTTGCCGTCACATTTCAGAGGGAATCGTCTACGCTATTTCAACGCTTCGTACAACAGAATCTCCGGCGAG
ATTCCGTCAGGTTTCGCCGACGAAATCCCGGAAGACGCCACCGTTGATCTCTCATTCAACCAACTTACAG
GTCAAATCCCGGGTTTTCGGGTTCTCGATAACCAAGAATCCAACTCTTTCTCCGGTAACCCGGGTCTCTG
CGGATCCGACCATGCAAAACACCCTTGTCGTGACGGTGAAGCAACCTCTCCACCTCCATCGCCGACTCCA
AATTCTCCTCCTGCATTAGCTGCTATACCAAATACTATTGGCTTAACCAATCACCCAATTAGCTCCAAAA
CCGGTCCGAAATCAAAATGGGATCATAAACTGGAGGTGCTGTTCCAGGGACCAAGCGGCAATCCCGGCGG
CGATCTGGCCCCCCAGATGCTGCGCGAGCTGCAGGAGACCAATGCCGCCCTGCAGGACGTGCGCGAGCTG
CTGCGCCACCGCGTGAAGGAGATCACCTTCCTGAAGAACACCGTGATGGAGTGCGACGCCTGCGGCATGC
AGCCCTCTAGAGGCTCCGGCTCCATCATCCCAGTTGAGGAGGAGAACCCGGACTTCTGGAACCGCGAGGC
AGCCGAGGCCCTGGGTGCCGCCAAGAAGCTGCAGCCTGCACAGACAGCCGCCAAGAACCTCATCATCTTC
CTGGGCGATGGGATGGGGGTGTCTACGGTGACAGCTGCCAGGATCCTAAAAGGGCAGAAGAAGGACAAAC
TGGGGCCTGAGATACCCCTGGCCATGGACCGCTTCCCATATGTGGCTCTGTCCAAGACATACAATGTAGA
CAAACATGTGCCAGACAGTGGAGCCACAGCCACGGCCTACCTGTGCGGGGTCAAGGGCAACTTCCAGACC
ATTGGCTTGAGTGCAGCCGCCCGCTTTAACCAGTGCAACACGACACGCGGCAACGAGGTCATCTCCGTGA
TGAATCGGGCCAAGAAAGCAGGGAAGTCAGTGGGAGTGGTAACCACCACACGAGTGCAGCACGCCTCGCC
AGCCGGCACCTACGCCCACACGGTGAACCGCAACTGGTACTCGGACGCCGACGTGCCTGCCTCGGCCCGC
CAGGAGGGGTGCCAGGACATCGCTACGCAGCTCATCTCCAACATGGACATTGACGTGATCCTAGGTGGAG
GCCGAAAGTACATGTTTCGCATGGGAACCCCAGACCCTGAGTACCCAGATGACTACAGCCAAGGTGGGAC
CAGGCTGGACGGGAAGAATCTGGTGCAGGAATGGCTGGCGAAGCGCCAGGGTGCCCGGTATGTGTGGAAC
CGCACTGAGCTCATGCAGGCTTCCCTGGACCCGTCTGTGACCCATCTCATGGGTCTCTTTGAGCCTGGAG
ACATGAAATACGAGATCCACCGAGACTCCACACTGGACCCCTCCCTGATGGAGATGACAGAGGCTGCCCT
GCGCCTGCTGAGCAGGAACCCCCGCGGCTTCTTCCTCTTCGTGGAGGGTGGTCGCATCGACCATGGTCAT
CATGAAAGCAGGGCTTACCGGGCACTGACTGAGACGATCATGTTCGACGACGCCATTGAGAGGGCGGGCC
AGCTCACCAGCGAGGAGGACACGCTGAGCCTCGTCACTGCCGACCACTCCCACGTCTTCTCCTTCGGAGG
CTACCCCCTGCGAGGGAGCTCCATCTTCGGGCTGGCCCCTGGCAAGGCCCGGGACAGGAAGGCCTACACG
GTCCTCCTATACGGAAACGGTCCAGGCTATGTGCTCAAGGACGGCGCCCGGCCGGATGTTACCGAGAGCG
AGAGCGGGAGCCCCGAGTATCGGCAGCAGTCAGCAGTGCCCCTGGACGAAGAGACCCACGCAGGCGAGGA
CGTGGCGGTGTTCGCGCGCGGCCCGCAGGCGCACCTGGTTCACGGCGTGCAGGAGCAGACCTTCATAGCG
CACGTCATGGCCTTCGCCGCCTGCCTGGAGCCCTACACCGCCTGCGACCTGGCGCCCCCCGCCGGCACCA
CCGACGCCGCGCACCCGGGTTCTAGAGGAAGCACCTCCGGCGATAACGATTACAAGGATGATGATGATAA
GGCCAGCGGCACCGGTCATCATCACCATCACCATTGAGTTTAAACCCGCTGATCAGCCTCGACTGTGCCT
TCTAAGGCCTGAGCTCGCTGATCAGCCTCGATCGAGGATCCAGACATGATAAGATACATTGATGAGTTTG
GACAAACCACAACTAGAATGCAGTGAAAAAAATGCTTTATTTGTGAAATTTGTGATGCTATTGCTTTATT
TGTAACCATTATAAGCTGCAATAAACAAGTTAACAACAACAATTGCATTCATTTTATGTTTCAGGTTCAG
GGGGAGGTGTGGGAGGTTTTTTAAAGCAAGTAAAACCTCTACAAATGTGGTATGGCTGATTATGATCAGT
CGACCTGCAGGCATGCAAGCTTGGCGTAATCATGGTCATAGCTGTTTCCTGTGTGAAATTGTTATCCGCT
CACAATTCCACACAACATACGAGCCGGAAGCATAAAGTGTAAAGCCTGGGGTGCCTAATGAGTGAGCTAA
CTCACATTAATTGCGTTGCGCTCACTGCCCGCTTTCCAGTCGGGAAACCTGTCGTGCCAGCTGCATTAAT
GAATCGGCCAACGCGCGGGGAGAGGCGGTTTGCGTATTGGGCGCTCTTCCGCTTCCTCGCTCACTGACTC
GCTGCGCTCGGTCGTTCGGCTGCGGCGAGCGGTATCAGCTCACTCAAAGGCGGTAATACGGTTATCCACA
GAATCAGGGGATAACGCAGGAAAGAACATGTGAGCAAAAGGCCAGCAAAAGGCCAGGAACCGTAAAAAGG
CCGCGTTGCTGGCGTTTTTCCATAGGCTCCGCCCCCCTGACGAGCATCACAAAAATCGACGCTCAAGTCA
GAGGTGGCGAAACCCGACAGGACTATAAAGATACCAGGCGTTTCCCCCTGGAAGCTCCCTCGTGCGCTCT
CCTGTTCCGACCCTGCCGCTTACCGGATACCTGTCCGCCTTTCTCCCTTCGGGAAGCGTGGCGCTTTCTC
ATAGCTCACGCTGTAGGTATCTCAGTTCGGTGTAGGTCGTTCGCTCCAAGCTGGGCTGTGTGCACGAACC
CCCCGTTCAGCCCGACCGCTGCGCCTTATCCGGTAACTATCGTCTTGAGTCCAACCCGGTAAGACACGAC
TTATCGCCACTGGCAGCAGCCACTGGTAACAGGATTAGCAGAGCGAGGTATGTAGGCGGTGCTACAGAGT
TCTTGAAGTGGTGGCCTAACTACGGCTACACTAGAAGAACAGTATTTGGTATCTGCGCTCTGCTGAAGCC
AGTTACCTTCGGAAAAAGAGTTGGTAGCTCTTGATCCGGCAAACAAACCACCGCTGGTAGCGGTGGTTTT
TTTGTTTGCAAGCAGCAGATTACGCGCAGAAAAAAAGGATCTCAAGAAGATCCTTTGATCTTTTCTACGG
GGTCTGACGCTCAGTGGAACGAAAACTCACGTTAAGGGATTTTGGTCATGAGATTATCAAAAAGGATCTT
CACCTAGATCCTTTTAAATTAAAAATGAAGTTTTAAATCAATCTAAAGTATATATGAGTAAACTTGGTCT
GACAGTTACCAATGCTTAATCAGTGAGGCACCTATCTCAGCGATCTGTCTATTTCGTTCATCCATAGTTG
CCTGACTCCCCGTCGTGTAGATAACTACGATACGGGAGGGCTTACCATCTGGCCCCAGTGCTGCAATGAT
ACCGCGAGACCCACGCTCACCGGCTCCAGATTTATCAGCAATAAACCAGCCAGCCGGAAGGGCCGAGCGC
AGAAGTGGTCCTGCAACTTTATCCGCCTCCATCCAGTCTATTAATTGTTGCCGGGAAGCTAGAGTAAGTA
GTTCGCCAGTTAATAGTTTGCGCAACGTTGTTGCCATTGCTACAGGCATCGTGGTGTCACGCTCGTCGTT
TGGTATGGCTTCATTCAGCTCCGGTTCCCAACGATCAAGGCGAGTTACATGATCCCCCATGTTGTGCAAA
AAAGCGGTTAGCTCCTTCGGTCCTCCGATCGTTGTCAGAAGTAAGTTGGCCGCAGTGTTATCACTCATGG
TTATGGCAGCACTGCATAATTCTCTTACTGTCATGCCATCCGTAAGATGCTTTTCTGTGACTGGTGAGTA
CTCAACCAAGTCATTCTGAGAATAGTGTATGCGGCGACCGAGTTGCTCTTGCCCGGCGTCAATACGGGAT
AATACCGCGCCACATAGCAGAACTTTAAAAGTGCTCATCATTGGAAAACGTTCTTCGGGGCGAAAACTCT
CAAGGATCTTACCGCTGTTGAGATCCAGTTCGATGTAACCCACTCGTGCACCCAACTGATCTTCAGCATC
TTTTACTTTCACCAGCGTTTCTGGGTGAGCAAAAACAGGAAGGCAAAATGCCGCAAAAAAGGGAATAAGG
GCGACACGGAAATGTTGAATACTCATACTCTTCCTTTTTCAATATTATTGAAGCATTTATCAGGGTTATT
GTCTCATGAGCGGATACATATTTGAATGTATTTAGAAAAATAAACAAATAGGGGTTCCGCGCACATTTCC
CCGAAAAGTGCCACCTGACGTCTAAGAAACCATTATTATCATGACATTAACCTATAAAAATAGGCGTATC
ACGAGGCCCTTTCGTCTCGCGCGTTTCGGTGATGACGGTGAAAACCTCTGACACATGCAGCTCCCGGAGA
CGGTCACAGCTTGTCTGTAAGCGGATGCCGGGAGCAGACAAGCCCGTCAGGGCGCGTCAGCGGGTGTTGG
CGGGTGTCGGGGCTGGCTTAACTATGCGGCATCAGAGCAGATTGTACTGAGAGTGCACCATATGCGGTGT
GAAATACCGCACAGATGCGTAAGGAGAAAATACCGCATCAGGCGCCATTCGCCATTCAGGCTGCGCAACT
GTTGGGAAGGGCGATCGGTGCGGGCCTCTTCGCTATTACGCCAGCTGGCGAAAGGGGGATGTGCTGCAAG
GCGATTAAGTTGGGTAACGCCAGGGTTTTCCCAGTCACGACGTT
Features (pLannotate 1.2.2; 19 found; start..end, strand, type, name):
     23..449     +  promoter       MT promoter: Drosophila metallothionein promoter
    467..520     +  sig_peptide    BiP signal sequence: Drosophila BiP signal sequence
    524..1417    +  CDS            Y4372_ARATH (fragment): Experimental evidence at protein level: Swiss-Prot protein existence level 1. From Arabidopsis thaliana (Mouse-ear cress).
   1466..1645    +  CDS            Comp (fragment): COMP_RAT - Experimental evidence at protein level: Swiss-Prot protein existence level 1. May play a role in the structural integrity of cartilage via its interaction with other extracellular matrix proteins such as the collagens and fibronectin. Can mediate the interaction of chondrocytes with the cartilage extracellular matrix through interaction with cell surface integrin receptors. Could play a role in the pathogenesis of osteoarthritis. Potent suppressor of apoptosis in both primary chondrocytes and transformed cells. Suppresses apoptosis by blocking the activation of caspase-3 and by indu
   1633..3085    +  CDS            SEAP (fragment): secreted alkaline phosphatase from human placenta The natural enzyme has a C-terminal transmembrane sequence that is replaced by a GPI anchor.
   3122..3151    +  CDS            2xFLAG (fragment): two tandem FLAG® epitope tags
   3257..3391    -  polyA_signal   SV40 poly(A) signal: SV40 polyadenylation signal
   3414..3498    -  CDS            large T antigen (fragment): large T antigen from SV40 (simian virus 40)
   3498..3522    +  misc_feature   MCS (fragment): pUC18/19 multiple cloning site
   3559..3575    -  protein_bind   lac operator: The lac repressor binds to the lac operator to inhibit transcription in E. coli. This inhibition can be relieved by adding lactose or isopropyl-β-D-thiogalactopyranoside (IPTG). lac repressor encoded by lacI
   3583..3613    -  promoter       lac promoter: promoter for the E. coli lac operon
   3628..3649    -  protein_bind   CAP binding site: CAP binding activates transcription in the presence of cAMP. E. coli catabolite activator protein
   3662..3754    -  CDS            lacI (fragment): lac repressor; lacI; The lac repressor binds to the lac operator to inhibit transcription in E. coli. This inhibition can be relieved by adding lactose or isopropyl-β-D-thiogalactopyranoside (IPTG).
   3937..4525    -  rep_origin     ori: high-copy-number ColE1/pMB1/pBR322/pUC origin of replication
   4696..5556    -  CDS            AmpR: β-lactamase; bla; confers resistance to ampicillin, carbenicillin, and related antibiotics
   5557..5661    -  promoter       AmpR promoter: bla
   5756..5791    +  CDS            rop (fragment): Rop protein, which maintains plasmids at low copy number; rop
   5893..5992    +  misc_feature   bom (fragment): basis of mobility region from pBR322
   5998..21      -  CDS            lacZα (fragment) (across the origin): LacZα fragment of β-galactosidase; lacZ fragment
