[The description below was written by a language model from this plasmid's Addgene catalogue record and pLannotate feature annotations shown in this document.]
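Description:
RLK X023_pECIA14 is an insect-cell expression plasmid built on the pECIA14 backbone for secreted production of a plant receptor ectodomain in Drosophila cell culture. It serves as the "prey" construct of an extracellular interaction assay and is meant to be paired with the matching bait vector, RLK X023_pECIA2. In bacteria it is maintained as a high-copy plasmid through a ColE1/pUC-type origin and selected with ampicillin via the β-lactamase gene. The remaining annotated lac promoter/operator, lacZα, lacI, rop and bom pieces are only fragments left over from the cloning-vector lineage.

The expression cassette is driven by the Drosophila metallothionein promoter, so transcription is switched on by adding copper sulfate. A Drosophila BiP signal sequence directs the product into the secretory pathway. It is followed by the extracellular domain of the Arabidopsis thaliana leucine-rich repeat receptor kinase encoded by AT5G67280, inserted by ligation-independent cloning. Downstream, the ectodomain is fused at its C-terminus to the pentamerising coiled-coil helix of rat COMP, human placental alkaline phosphatase, a FLAG epitope and a hexahistidine tag (the His tag is stated by the depositor but not separately annotated in the feature table). An SV40 polyadenylation signal lies downstream of the fusion, although it is annotated on the opposite strand.

Pentamerisation through COMP increases avidity, which helps detect weak, transient ectodomain interactions, while alkaline phosphatase gives an enzymatic readout of prey binding to immobilised bait. The plasmid belongs to a collection used to map the extracellular interaction network of Arabidopsis LRR receptor kinases.
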