Addgene plasmid #114821: RLK X023_pECIA14
Purpose: Prey vector RLK X023_pECIA14 should be used with bait vector RLK X023_pECIA2.
Depositing lab: Youssef Belkhadir. Depositing organization: Gregor Mendel Institute of Molecular Plant Biology. Publication: An extracellular network of Arabidopsis leucine-rich repeat receptor kinases. Smakowska-Luzan E, Mott GA, Parys K, Stegmann M, Howton TC, Layeghifard M, Neuhold J, Lehner A, Kong J, Grunwald K, Weinberger N, Satbhai SB, Mayer D, Busch W, Madalinski M, Stolt-Bergner P, Provart NJ, Mukhtar MS, Zipfel C, Desveaux D, Guttman DS, Belkhadir Y. Nature. 2018 Jan 18;553(7688):342-346. doi: 10.1038/nature25184. Epub 2018 Jan 10. PubMed 29320478.
Backbone
  Vector backbone: pECIA14
  Backbone manufacturer: Chris Garcia (Addgene plasmid # 47051)
  Vector type: Insect Expression
Growth in bacteria
  Bacterial resistance: Ampicillin, 100 μg/mL
  Growth temperature: 37°C
  Growth strain: DH5alpha
  Copy number: High Copy
Gene/Insert
  Gene/Insert name: AT5G67280
  Species: A. thaliana (mustard weed)
  Promoter: Metallothionein (Copper-Inducible)
  Cloning method: Ligation Independent Cloning
Terms and licenses: Academic/Nonprofit Terms; Industry Terms: Not Available to Industry
Depositor comments: Plasmid for secreted expression in Drosophila cell culture by induction via CuSO4. Insert is an extracellular domain of indicated LRR-RK, C-terminally tagged with Pentameric rat COMP helix, Alkaline Phosphatase (human, placental), Flag, and hexahistidine tags. Insert Protein Sequence: TTDGVLLLSFRYSIVDDPLYVFRSWRFDDETPCSWRGVTCDASSRHVTVLSLPSSNLTGTLPSNLGSLNSLQRLDLSNNSINGSFPVSLLNATELRFLDLSDNHISGALPASFGALSNLQVLNLSDNSFVGELPNTLGWNRNLTEISLQKNYLSGGIPGGFKSTEYLDLSSNLIKGSLPSHFRGNRLRYFNASYNRISGEIPSGFADEIPEDATVDLSFNQLTGQIPGFRVLDNQESNSFSGNPGLCGSDHAKHPCRDGEATSPPPSPTPNSPPALAAIPNTIGLTNHPISSKTGPKSKWDHK
How to cite: RLK X023_pECIA14 was a gift from Youssef Belkhadir (Addgene plasmid # 114821 ; http://n2t.net/addgene:114821 ; RRID:Addgene_114821)
